>Addgene plasmid #107428 | HBT-CPK10-Flag | addgene full sequence | sequence record 208271 | Addgene NGS Result
TGAGACTTTTCAACAAAGGGTAATATCGGGAAACCTCCTCGGATTCCATTGCCCAGCTATCTGTCACTTC
ATCAAAAGGACAGTAGAAAAGGAAGGTGGCACCTACAAATGCCATCATTGCGATAAAGGAAAGGCTATCG
TTCAAGATGCCTCTGCCGACAGTGGTCCCAAAGATGGACCCCCACCCACAAGGAGCATCGTGGAAAAAGA
AGACGTTCCAACCACGTCTTCAAAGCAAGTGGATTGATGTGATATCTCCACTGACGTAAGGGATGACGCA
CAATCCCACTATCCTTCGCCCCAAGCTTGGGCCCAAGCTTGGGTCGCGCCCCACGGATGGTATAAGAATA
AAGGCATTCCGCGTGCAGGATTCACCCGTTCGCCTCTCACCTTTTCGCTGTACTCTCTCGCCACACACAC
CCCCTCTCCAGCTCCGTTGGAGCTCCGGACAGCAGCAGGCGCGGGGCGGTCACGTAGTAAGCAGCTCTCG
GCTCCCTCTCCCCTTGCTCCGTGGATCCATGGGTAACTGTAACGCCTGTGTAAGGCCAGACTCAAAAGAA
TCAAAACCATCTTCAAAGCCGAAAAAACCCAATCGAGATCGGAAATTAAACCCATTCGCCGGAGATTTCA
CCAGATCCCCAGCTCCAATACGTGTTCTCAAAGATGTAATCCCTATGAGCAATCAAACTCAGATCAGCGA
CAAATACATCTTAGGTCGTGAATTAGGTCGAGGCGAATTCGGAATCACTTACCTCTGTACTGATCGTGAA
ACCCACGAAGCTTTAGCTTGCAAATCGATTTCAAAGCGAAAGCTTCGAACAGCTGTCGATATCGAAGACG
TTCGTCGTGAGGTAGCGATTATGTCTACTTTACCTGAGCATCCAAACGTAGTTAAGCTTAAGGCTAGTTA
TGAGGATAACGAGAACGTGCATCTGGTTATGGAGCTTTGTGAAGGAGGTGAGCTTTTTGATCGGATTGTT
GCTAGAGGACATTACACGGAGCGTGCTGCTGCAGCTGTTGCGAGAACGATTGCTGAGGTTGTGATGATGT
GTCACTCTAATGGAGTTATGCATCGAGATTTGAAACCTGAGAATTTCTTGTTTGCTAATAAAAAGGAGAA
TTCTCCACTAAAGGCTATTGATTTTGGCTTGTCTGTGTTCTTCAAACCTGGAGATAAGTTTACAGAGATT
GTAGGAAGTCCGTATTATATGGCTCCAGAAGTGTTGAAGAGAGATTATGGACCAGGGGTTGATGTGTGGA
GTGCCGGAGTTATTATCTATATCTTGCTCTGTGGTGTTCCTCCGTTTTGGGCTGAGACTGAACAAGGTGT
TGCTCTTGCGATCTTGCGGGGAGTTCTTGATTTTAAGAGAGACCCTTGGCCTCAGATATCAGAGAGTGCC
AAGAGCCTTGTGAAGCAGATGTTGGATCCTGATCCGACTAAGCGGTTAACTGCTCAGCAAGTGTTAGCTC
ACCCATGGATACAGAATGCAAAGAAAGCTCCCAATGTTCCTTTAGGAGATATAGTCAGATCTAGGTTGAA
GCAGTTCTCTATGATGAACAGATTCAAAAAGAAAGTTCTTCGTGTAATTGCGGAGCACTTGTCTATTCAA
GAGGTTGAAGTGATAAAGAACATGTTCTCACTGATGGATGATGACAAGGATGGTAAAATAACTTACCCGG
AACTCAAAGCTGGGCTTCAGAAGGTCGGTTCACAACTTGGTGAACCAGAGATCAAAATGTTGATGGAAGT
GGCGGATGTCGATGGAAATGGGTTTCTGGATTATGGAGAGTTTGTAGCTGTGATAATTCACTTGCAGAAG
ATAGAGAATGATGAACTTTTCAAACTAGCTTTTATGTTTTTCGACAAAGATGGAAGTACATACATTGAAC
TTGATGAGCTACGGGAAGCTTTAGCGGATGAGTTAGGCGAGCCAGACGCCAGTGTTCTAAGCGACATCAT
GCGTGAAGTTGACACTGACAAGGACGGACGTATAAACTATGATGAGTTTGTGACGATGATGAAAGCTGGA
ACTGACTGGAGAAAGGCATCGAGACAATATTCAAGAGAGAGGTTCAAAAGCTTAAGCATTAACTTGATGA
AAGATGGGTCATTGCATCTCCATGACGCTCTCACTGGACAAACTGTTCCTGTTGGTAGGCCTGACTACAA
GGACGACGATGACAAGGGTGACTACAAGGACGACGATGACAAGTGACTGCAGATCGTTCAAACATTTGGC
AATAAAGTTTCTTAAGATTGAATCCTGTTGCCGGTCTTGCGATGATTATCATATAATTTCTGTTGAATTA
CGTTAAGCATGTAATAATTAACATGTAATGCATGACGTTATTTATGAGATGGGTTTTTATGATTAGAGTC
CCGCAATTATACATTTAATACGCGATAGAAAACAAAATATAGCGCGCAAACTAGGATAAATTATCGCGCG
CGGTGTCATCTATGTTACTAGATCCGATGATAAGCTGTCAAACATGAGAATTCGTAATCATGGTCATAGC
TGTTTCCTGTGTGAAATTGTTATCCGCTCACAATTCCACACAACATACGAGCCGGAAGCATAAAGTGTAA
AGCCTGGGGTGCCTAATGAGTGAGCTAACTCACATTAATTGCGTTGCGCTCACTGCCCGCTTTCCAGTCG
GGAAACCTGTCGTGCCAGCTGCATTAATGAATCGGCCAACGCGCGGGGAGAGGCGGTTTGCGTATTGGGC
GCTCTTCCGCTTCCTCGCTCACTGACTCGCTGCGCTCGGTCGTTCGGCTGCGGCGAGCGGTATCAGCTCA
CTCAAAGGCGGTAATACGGTTATCCACAGAATCAGGGGATAACGCAGGAAAGAACATGTGAGCAAAAGGC
CAGCAAAAGGCCAGGAACCGTAAAAAGGCCGCGTTGCTGGCGTTTTTCCATAGGCTCCGCCCCCCTGACG
AGCATCACAAAAATCGACGCTCAAGTCAGAGGTGGCGAAACCCGACAGGACTATAAAGATACCAGGCGTT
TCCCCCTGGAAGCTCCCTCGTGCGCTCTCCTGTTCCGACCCTGCCGCTTACCGGATACCTGTCCGCCTTT
CTCCCTTCGGGAAGCGTGGCGCTTTCTCATAGCTCACGCTGTAGGTATCTCAGTTCGGTGTAGGTCGTTC
GCTCCAAGCTGGGCTGTGTGCACGAACCCCCCGTTCAGCCCGACCGCTGCGCCTTATCCGGTAACTATCG
TCTTGAGTCCAACCCGGTAAGACACGACTTATCGCCACTGGCAGCAGCCACTGGTAACAGGATTAGCAGA
GCGAGGTATGTAGGCGGTGCTACAGAGTTCTTGAAGTGGTGGCCTAACTACGGCTACACTAGAAGAACAG
TATTTGGTATCTGCGCTCTGCTGAAGCCAGTTACCTTCGGAAAAAGAGTTGGTAGCTCTTGATCCGGCAA
ACAAACCACCGCTGGTAGCGGTGGTTTTTTTGTTTGCAAGCAGCAGATTACGCGCAGAAAAAAAGGATCT
CAAGAAGATCCTTTGATCTTTTCTACGGGGTCTGACGCTCAGTGGAACGAAAACTCACGTTAAGGGATTT
TGGTCATGAGATTATCAAAAAGGATCTTCACCTAGATCCTTTTAAATTAAAAATGAAGTTTTAAATCAAT
CTAAAGTATATATGAGTAAACTTGGTCTGACAGTTACCAATGCTTAATCAGTGAGGCACCTATCTCAGCG
ATCTGTCTATTTCGTTCATCCATAGTTGCCTGACTCCCCGTCGTGTAGATAACTACGATACGGGAGGGCT
TACCATCTGGCCCCAGTGCTGCAATGATACCGCGAGACCCACGCTCACCGGCTCCAGATTTATCAGCAAT
AAACCAGCCAGCCGGAAGGGCCGAGCGCAGAAGTGGTCCTGCAACTTTATCCGCCTCCATCCAGTCTATT
AATTGTTGCCGGGAAGCTAGAGTAAGTAGTTCGCCAGTTAATAGTTTGCGCAACGTTGTTGCCATTGCTA
CAGGCATCGTGGTGTCACGCTCGTCGTTTGGTATGGCTTCATTCAGCTCCGGTTCCCAACGATCAAGGCG
AGTTACATGATCCCCCATGTTGTGCAAAAAAGCGGTTAGCTCCTTCGGTCCTCCGATCGTTGTCAGAAGT
AAGTTGGCCGCAGTGTTATCACTCATGGTTATGGCAGCACTGCATAATTCTCTTACTGTCATGCCATCCG
TAAGATGCTTTTCTGTGACTGGTGAGTACTCAACCAAGTCATTCTGAGAATAGTGTATGCGGCGACCGAG
TTGCTCTTGCCCGGCGTCAATACGGGATAATACCGCGCCACATAGCAGAACTTTAAAAGTGCTCATCATT
GGAAAACGTTCTTCGGGGCGAAAACTCTCAAGGATCTTACCGCTGTTGAGATCCAGTTCGATGTAACCCA
CTCGTGCACCCAACTGATCTTCAGCATCTTTTACTTTCACCAGCGTTTCTGGGTGAGCAAAAACAGGAAG
GCAAAATGCCGCAAAAAAGGGAATAAGGGCGACACGGAAATGTTGAATACTCATACTCTTCCTTTTTCAA
TATTATTGAAGCATTTATCAGGGTTATTGTCTCATGAGCGGATACATATTTGAATGTATTTAGAAAAATA
AACAAATAGGGGTTCCGCGCACATTTCCCCGAAAAGTGCCACCTGACGTCTAAGAAACCATTATTATCAT
GACATTAACCTATAAAAATAGGCGTATCACGAGGCCCTTTCGTCTCGCGCGTTTCGGTGATGACGGTGAA
AACCTCTGACACATGCAGCTCCCGGAGACGGTCACAGCTTGTCTGTAAGCGGATGCCGGGAGCAGACAAG
CCCGTCAGGGCGCGTCAGCGGGTGTTGGCGGGTGTCGGGGCTGGCTTAACTATGCGGCATCAGAGCAGAT
TGTACTGAGAGTGCACCATATGCGGTGTGAAATACCGCACAGATGCGTAAGGAGAAAATACCGCATCAGG
CGCCATTCGCCATTCAGGCTGCGCAACTGTTGGGAAGGGCGATCGGTGCGGGCCTCTTCGCTATTACGCC
AGCTGGCGAAAGGGGGATGTGCTGCAAGGCGATTAAGTTGGGTAACGCCAGGGTTTTCCCAGTCACGACG
TTGTAAAACGACGGCCAGTGCCAAGCTCTCGAGAAGCTTACTCCAAGAATATCAAAGATACAGTCTCAGA
AGACCAAAGGGCTAT
Features (pLannotate 1.2.2; 17 found; start..end, strand, type, name):
      1..510     +  promoter       35SPPDK promoter: hybrid promoter consisting of the cauliflower mosaic virus 35S enhancer fused to the maize C4PPDK basal promoter (Yoo et al., 2007)
    519..2153    +  CDS            CPK10: CDPKA_ARATH - Also known as CDPK1. Experimental evidence at protein level: Swiss-Prot protein existence level 1. May play a role in signal transduction pathways that involve calcium as a second messenger. May be a positive regulator controlling stress signal transduction. From Arabidopsis thaliana (Mouse-ear cress).
   2166..2186    +  CDS            FLAG (fragment): FLAG® epitope tag, followed by an enterokinase cleavage site
   2193..2213    +  CDS            FLAG (fragment): FLAG® epitope tag, followed by an enterokinase cleavage site
   2222..2474    +  terminator     NOS terminator: nopaline synthase terminator and poly(A) signal
   2475..2491    -  promoter       tet promoter (fragment): E. coli promoter for tetracycline efflux protein gene
   2537..2553    -  protein_bind   lac operator: The lac repressor binds to the lac operator to inhibit transcription in E. coli. This inhibition can be relieved by adding lactose or isopropyl-β-D-thiogalactopyranoside (IPTG). lac repressor encoded by lacI
   2561..2591    -  promoter       lac promoter: promoter for the E. coli lac operon
   2606..2627    -  protein_bind   CAP binding site: CAP binding activates transcription in the presence of cAMP. E. coli catabolite activator protein
   2640..2732    -  CDS            lacI (fragment): lac repressor; lacI; The lac repressor binds to the lac operator to inhibit transcription in E. coli. This inhibition can be relieved by adding lactose or isopropyl-β-D-thiogalactopyranoside (IPTG).
   2915..3503    -  rep_origin     ori: high-copy-number ColE1/pMB1/pBR322/pUC origin of replication
   3674..4534    -  CDS            AmpR: β-lactamase; bla; confers resistance to ampicillin, carbenicillin, and related antibiotics
   4535..4639    -  promoter       AmpR promoter: bla
   4734..4769    +  CDS            rop (fragment): Rop protein, which maintains plasmids at low copy number; rop
   4871..4970    +  misc_feature   bom (fragment): basis of mobility region from pBR322
   4976..5130    -  CDS            lacZα (fragment): LacZα fragment of β-galactosidase; lacZ fragment
   5149..5195    +  promoter       CaMV 35S promoter (enhanced) (fragment): cauliflower mosaic virus 35S promoter with a duplicated enhancer region
