[The description below was written by a language model from this plasmid's Addgene catalogue record and pLannotate feature annotations shown in this document.]
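Description:
HBT-CPK10-Flag is a pUC19-based plasmid of about 5.2 kb built for transient expression of an Arabidopsis thaliana calcium-dependent protein kinase in plant cells, specifically in Arabidopsis mesophyll protoplast assays. Although the catalogue lists the vector type as bacterial expression, the bacterial elements serve only for propagation. A high-copy ColE1/pUC origin and an AmpR (β-lactamase) gene with its own promoter allow maintenance and ampicillin selection in E. coli. Leftover pUC sequences are also annotated, including lac promoter/operator elements and fragments of lacZα, lacI, rop and bom, but these have no evident role in the plant expression cassette. No plant selectable marker or T-DNA borders are annotated, which fits direct DNA delivery into protoplasts rather than stable transformation.

The expression cassette is driven by the 35SPPDK hybrid promoter, in which the cauliflower mosaic virus 35S enhancer is fused to the maize C4PPDK basal promoter. This combination gives strong constitutive transcription in protoplasts. A short enhanced-35S fragment annotated at the end of the sequence lies immediately upstream of this promoter in the circular molecule. Downstream is the CPK10 coding sequence (also known as CDPK1, AT1G18890), a kinase implicated in calcium-mediated and stress signal transduction. It is followed by two adjacent FLAG epitope annotations, suggesting a tandem C-terminal tag, although the catalogue simply lists a C-terminal Flag. A nopaline synthase (NOS) terminator supplies the polyadenylation signal. The tag allows immunodetection or immunoprecipitation of the expressed kinase. The associated publication concerns nitrate-CPK-NLP signalling, so the construct is suited to studies of CPK10 function in that pathway. The cloning sites used for the insert are not recorded.
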