Addgene plasmid #107428: HBT-CPK10-Flag
Purpose: For Arabidopsis mesophyll protoplast transient expression assay
Depositing lab: Jen Sheen. Depositing organization: Massachusetts General Hospital. Publication: Discovery of nitrate-CPK-NLP signalling in central nutrient-growth networks. Liu KH, Niu Y, Konishi M, Wu Y, Du H, Sun Chung H, Li L, Boudsocq M, McCormack M, Maekawa S, Ishida T, Zhang C, Shokat K, Yanagisawa S, Sheen J. Nature. 2017 May 18;545(7654):311-316. doi: 10.1038/nature22077. Epub 2017 May 10. PubMed 28489820.
Backbone
  Vector backbone: pUC19
  Backbone manufacturer: NEB
  Vector type: Bacterial Expression
Growth in bacteria
  Bacterial resistance: Ampicillin, 100 μg/mL
  Growth temperature: 37°C
  Growth strain: DH5alpha
  Copy number: High Copy
Gene/Insert
  Gene/Insert name: CPK10
  Species: A. thaliana (mustard weed)
  Insert size (bp): 1623
  Entrez Gene: CDPK1 (a.k.a. AT1G18890, ATCDPK1, AtCPK10, CALCIUM-DEPENDENT PROTEIN KINASE, CPK10, F6A14.1, F6A14_1, calcium-dependent protein kinase 1)
  Tag / fusion protein: Flag (C terminal on insert)
  Cloning method: Restriction Enzyme; 5′ cloning site unknown (unknown if destroyed); 3′ cloning site unknown (unknown if destroyed)
Terms and licenses: Academic/Nonprofit Terms; Industry Terms: Not Available to Industry
How to cite: HBT-CPK10-Flag was a gift from Jen Sheen (Addgene plasmid # 107428 ; http://n2t.net/addgene:107428 ; RRID:Addgene_107428)
